>Addgene plasmid #207484 | pIG-671_HA-GD2-28z_CAR_tNGFR | addgene full sequence | sequence record 412261 | Addgene NGS Result
GAAGATCCTTTGATCTTTTCTACGGGGTCTGACGCTCAGTGGAACGAAAACTCACGTTAAGGGATTTTGG
TCATGAGATTATCAAAAAGGATCTTCACCTAGATCCTTTTAAATTAAAAATGAAGTTTTAAATCAATCTA
AAGTATATATGAGTAAACTTGGTCTGACAGTTACCAATGCTTAATCAGTGAGGCACCTATCTCAGCGATC
TGTCTATTTCGTTCATCCATAGTTGCCTGACTCCCCGTCGTGTAGATAACTACGATACGGGAGGGCTTAC
CATCTGGCCCCAGTGCTGCAATGATACCGCGAGACCCACGCTCACCGGCTCCAGATTTATCAGCAATAAA
CCAGCCAGCCGGAAGGGCCGAGCGCAGAAGTGGTCCTGCAACTTTATCCGCCTCCATCCAGTCTATTAAT
TGTTGCCGGGAAGCTAGAGTAAGTAGTTCGCCAGTTAATAGTTTGCGCAACGTTGTTGCCATTGCTACAG
GCATCGTGGTGTCACGCTCGTCGTTTGGTATGGCTTCATTCAGCTCCGGTTCCCAACGATCAAGGCGAGT
TACATGATCCCCCATGTTGTGCAAAAAAGCGGTTAGCTCCTTCGGTCCTCCGATCGTTGTCAGAAGTAAG
TTGGCCGCAGTGTTATCACTCATGGTTATGGCAGCACTGCATAATTCTCTTACTGTCATGCCATCCGTAA
GATGCTTTTCTGTGACTGGTGAGTACTCAACCAAGTCATTCTGAGAATAGTGTATGCGGCGACCGAGTTG
CTCTTGCCCGGCGTCAATACGGGATAATACCGCGCCACATAGCAGAACTTTAAAAGTGCTCATCATTGGA
AAACGTTCTTCGGGGCGAAAACTCTCAAGGATCTTACCGCTGTTGAGATCCAGTTCGATGTAACCCACTC
GTGCACCCAACTGATCTTCAGCATCTTTTACTTTCACCAGCGTTTCTGGGTGAGCAAAAACAGGAAGGCA
AAATGCCGCAAAAAAGGGAATAAGGGCGACACGGAAATGTTGAATACTCATACTCTTCCTTTTTCAATAT
TATTGAAGCATTTATCAGGGTTATTGTCTCATGAGCGGATACATATTTGAATGTATTTAGAAAAATAAAC
AAATAGGGGTTCCGCGCACATTTCCCCGAAAAGTGCCACCTGACGTCTAAGAAACCATTATTATCATGAC
ATTAACCTATAAAAATAGGCGTATCACGAGGCCCTTTCGTCTCGCGCGTTTCGGTGATGACGGTGAAAAC
CTCTGACACATGCAGCTCCCGGAGACGGTCACAGCTTGTCTGTAAGCGGATGCCGGGAGCAGACAAGCCC
GTCAGGGCGCGTCAGCGGGTGTTGGCGGGTGTCGGGGCTGGCTTAACTATGCGGCATCAGAGCAGATTGT
ACTGAGAGTGCACCATATGCGGTGTGAAATACCGCACAGATGCGTAAGGAGAAAATACCGCATCAGGCGC
CATTCGCCATTCAGGCTGCGCAACTGTTGGGAAGGGCGATCGGTGCGGGCCTCTTCGCTATTACGCCAGC
TGGCGAAAGGGGGATGTGCTGCAAGGCGATTAAGTTGGGTAACGCCAGGGTTTTCCCAGTCACGACGTTG
TAAAACGACGGCCAGTGAATTCGAGCTCGGTACCCTTTCAGGTTTCCTTGAGTGGCAGGCCAGGCCTGGC
CGTGAACGTTCACTGAAATCATGGCCTCTTGGCCAAGATTGATAGCTTGTGCCTGTCCCTGAGTCCCAGT
CCATCACGAGCAGCTGGTTTCTAAGATGCTATTTCCCGTATAAAGCATGAGCACGTGCATTCGCACGCCC
ACAGAGCCCCGCCCTTGTCCATCACTGGCATCTGGACTCCAGCCTGGGTTGGGGCAAAGAGGGAAATGAG
ATCATGTCCTAACCCTGATCCTCTTGTCCCACAGATATCCAGAACCCTGACCCTGCCGGATCGGGTGGGA
CTAGTGGCGGCGGCGGTTCTGGTGGTCAGTGCACCAACTATGCGCTGCTGAAACTGGCGGGCGATGTGGA
AAGCAACCCGGGCCCGATGGGCGCTGGTGCAACTGGACGGGCCATGGATGGACCACGGCTTTTGCTCCTG
TTGTTGTTGGGCGTCAGCCTTGGAGGGGCTAAAGAGGCCTGCCCGACCGGTTTGTACACACACTCCGGCG
AGTGTTGTAAGGCGTGTAATCTTGGCGAAGGGGTCGCCCAACCGTGTGGCGCCAACCAGACGGTTTGTGA
GCCTTGCTTGGATAGCGTCACGTTTTCCGACGTCGTTTCAGCCACCGAACCATGCAAACCTTGTACGGAA
TGCGTGGGTCTGCAGAGCATGAGCGCACCGTGCGTAGAGGCGGACGATGCGGTATGCCGATGTGCCTACG
GCTACTACCAAGACGAGACGACAGGGAGGTGTGAGGCATGCAGAGTATGTGAGGCCGGGTCTGGACTCGT
ATTTTCCTGTCAAGACAAACAAAACACAGTATGTGAGGAGTGCCCGGATGGGACTTATTCCGATGAAGCG
AATCATGTGGACCCGTGCTTGCCATGTACGGTCTGTGAGGATACCGAAAGACAGCTCCGAGAATGCACCC
GCTGGGCTGACGCGGAATGCGAAGAAATCCCAGGTCGATGGATCACCCGCTCAACCCCCCCCGAAGGGTC
AGATTCTACGGCGCCCTCTACTCAGGAGCCAGAAGCTCCACCCGAACAAGACCTGATCGCTTCTACGGTG
GCAGGTGTCGTTACAACAGTCATGGGTTCCTCACAACCTGTGGTTACGCGGGGGACAACTGACAATTTGA
TTCCAGTATATTGTAGCATTCTGGCCGCGGTCGTGGTAGGGCTTGTCGCGTATATAGCGTTCAAAAGGTG
GAACAGCAGGGCTAAGAGAGGTTCAGGATCTGGGGGGGGCTCGGGAGGTGGAACCGGTGCTGGAAGTGGT
GAGGGCAGGGGATCTCTCCTTACTTGTGGCGACGTGGAGGAGAACCCCGGCCCCATGGAATTCGGCCTGA
GCTGGCTGTTCCTGGTGGCCATCCTGAAGGGCGTGCAGTGCAGCAGAGACATCCTGCTGACCCAGACCCC
TCTGAGCCTGCCTGTGTCTCTGGGCGATCAGGCCAGCATCAGCTGCAGATCCAGCCAGAGCCTGGTGCAC
CGGAACGGCAACACCTACCTGCACTGGTATCTGCAGAAGCCCGGCCAGAGCCCCAAGCTGCTGATCCACA
AGGTGTCCAACCGGTTCAGCGGCGTGCCCGACAGATTTTCTGGCAGCGGCTCCGGCACCGACTTCACCCT
GAAGATCAGCCGGGTGGAAGCCGAGGACCTGGGCGTGTACTTCTGCAGCCAGTCCACCCACGTGCCCCCC
CTGACATTTGGCGCCGGAACAAAGCTGGAACTGAAGGGGGGAGGCGGATCTGGCGGCGGAGGAAGTGGCG
GAGGGGGATCTGAAGTGAAGCTGCAGCAGTCCGGCCCCAGCCTGGTGGAACCTGGCGCCTCTGTGATGAT
CTCCTGCAAGGCCAGCGGCAGCTCCTTCACCGGCTACAACATGAACTGGGTGCGCCAGAACATCGGCAAG
AGCCTGGAATGGATCGGCGCCATCGACCCCTACTACGGCGGCACCAGCTACAACCAGAAGTTCAAGGGCA
GAGCCACCCTGACCGTGGACAAGAGCAGCAGCACCGCCTACATGCACCTGAAGTCCCTGACCAGCGAGGA
CAGCGCCGTGTACTACTGCGTGTCCGGCATGAAGTACTGGGGCCAGGGCACAAGCGTGACCGTGTCTAGC
GCCAAGACCACCCCCCCTAGCGTGTACGGAAGAGTGACAGTGTCCTCTGCCGAGCCCAAGAGCTGCGACA
AGACCCACACCTGTCCCCCTTGTCCTGCCCCTCCTGTTGCAGGCCCTTCCGTGTTCCTGTTCCCCCCAAA
GCCCAAGGACACACTGATGATCAGCAGAACCCCCGAAGTGACCTGCGTGGTGGTGGACGTGTCCCACGAG
GACCCAGAAGTGAAGTTCAATTGGTACGTGGACGGCGTGGAAGTGCACAACGCCAAGACAAAGCCCAGAG
AGGAACAGTACCAAAGCACCTACCGGGTGGTGTCCGTGCTGACCGTGCTGCATCAGGATTGGCTGAACGG
CAAAGAGTACAAGTGCAAAGTGTCCAACAAGGCCCTGCCTGCCCCCATCGAGAAAACCATCAGCAAGGCC
AAGGGCCAGCCCCGCGAACCCCAGGTGTACACACTGCCCCCTAGCAGGGACGAGCTGACCAAGAACCAGG
TGTCCCTGACATGCCTCGTGAAGGGCTTCTACCCCTCCGATATCGCCGTGGAATGGGAGAGCAACGGCCA
GCCCGAGAACAACTACAAGACAACCCCTCCCGTGCTGGACAGCGACGGCTCATTCTTCCTGTACAGCAAG
CTGACAGTGGATAAGTCCCGGTGGCAGCAGGGCAACGTGTTCAGCTGCTCCGTGATGCACGAGGCCCTGC
ACAACCACTACACCCAGAAAAGCCTGTCCCTGAGCCCCGGCAAGAAGGACCCCAAAGCGGCCGCAATTGA
AGTTATGTATCCTCCTCCTTACCTAGACAATGAGAAGAGCAATGGAACCATTATCCATGTGAAAGGGAAA
CACCTTTGTCCAAGTCCCCTATTTCCCGGACCTTCTAAGCCCTTTTGGGTGCTGGTGGTGGTTGGGGGAG
TCCTGGCTTGCTATAGCTTGCTAGTAACAGTGGCCTTTATTATTTTCTGGGTGAGGAGTAAGAGGAGCAG
GCTCCTGCACAGTGACTACATGAACATGACTCCCCGCCGCCCCGGGCCCACCCGCAAGCATTACCAGCCC
TATGCCCCACCACGCGACTTCGCAGCCTATCGCTCCAGAGTGAAGTTCAGCAGGAGCGCAGACGCCCCCG
CGTACCAGCAGGGCCAGAACCAGCTCTATAACGAGCTCAATCTAGGACGAAGAGAGGAGTACGATGTTTT
GGACAAGAGACGTGGCCGGGACCCTGAGATGGGGGGAAAGCCGAGAAGGAAGAACCCTCAGGAAGGCCTG
TACAATGAACTGCAGAAAGATAAGATGGCGGAGGCCTACAGTGAGATTGGGATGAAAGGCGAGCGCCGGA
GGGGCAAGGGGCACGATGGCCTTTACCAGGGTCTCAGTACAGCCACCAAGGACACCTACGACGCCCTTCA
CATGCAGGCCCTGCCCCCTCGCCGGGCCAAGCGGTCCGGATCCGGAGCCACCAACTTCAGCCTGCTGAAG
CAGGCCGGCGACGTGGAGGAGAACCCCGGCCCCGCGGTGTACCAGCTGAGAGACTCTAAATCCAGTGACA
AGTCTGTCTGCCTATTCACCGATTTTGATTCTCAAACAAATGTGTCACAAAGTAAGGATTCTGATGTGTA
TATCACAGACAAAACTGTGCTAGACATGAGGTCTATGGACTTCAAGAGCAACAGTGCTGTGGCCTGGAGC
AACAAATCTGACTTTGCATGTGCAAACGCCTTCAACAACAGCATTATTCCAGAAGACACCTTCTTCCCCA
GCCCAGGTAAGGGCAGCTTTGGTGCCTTCGCAGGCTGTTTCCTTGCTTCAGGAATGGCCAGGGGATCCTC
TAGAGTCGACCTGCAGGCATGCAAGCTTGGCGTAATCATGGTCATAGCTGTTTCCTGTGTGAAATTGTTA
TCCGCTCACAATTCCACACAACATACGAGCCGGAAGCATAAAGTGTAAAGCCTGGGGTGCCTAATGAGTG
AGCTAACTCACATTAATTGCGTTGCGCTCACTGCCCGCTTTCCAGTCGGGAAACCTGTCGTGCCAGCTGC
ATTAATGAATCGGCCAACGCGCGGGGAGAGGCGGTTTGCGTATTGGGCGCTCTTCCGCTTCCTCGCTCAC
TGACTCGCTGCGCTCGGTCGTTCGGCTGCGGCGAGCGGTATCAGCTCACTCAAAGGCGGTAATACGGTTA
TCCACAGAATCAGGGGATAACGCAGGAAAGAACATGTGAGCAAAAGGCCAGCAAAAGGCCAGGAACCGTA
AAAAGGCCGCGTTGCTGGCGTTTTTCCATAGGCTCCGCCCCCCTGACGAGCATCACAAAAATCGACGCTC
AAGTCAGAGGTGGCGAAACCCGACAGGACTATAAAGATACCAGGCGTTTCCCCCTGGAAGCTCCCTCGTG
CGCTCTCCTGTTCCGACCCTGCCGCTTACCGGATACCTGTCCGCCTTTCTCCCTTCGGGAAGCGTGGCGC
TTTCTCATAGCTCACGCTGTAGGTATCTCAGTTCGGTGTAGGTCGTTCGCTCCAAGCTGGGCTGTGTGCA
CGAACCCCCCGTTCAGCCCGACCGCTGCGCCTTATCCGGTAACTATCGTCTTGAGTCCAACCCGGTAAGA
CACGACTTATCGCCACTGGCAGCAGCCACTGGTAACAGGATTAGCAGAGCGAGGTATGTAGGCGGTGCTA
CAGAGTTCTTGAAGTGGTGGCCTAACTACGGCTACACTAGAAGAACAGTATTTGGTATCTGCGCTCTGCT
GAAGCCAGTTACCTTCGGAAAAAGAGTTGGTAGCTCTTGATCCGGCAAACAAACCACCGCTGGTAGCGGT
GGTTTTTTTGTTTGCAAGCAGCAGATTACGCGCAGAAAAAAAGGATCTCAA
Features (pLannotate 1.2.2; 17 found; start..end, strand, type, name):
    171..1031    -  CDS            AmpR: β-lactamase; bla; confers resistance to ampicillin, carbenicillin, and related antibiotics
   1032..1136    -  promoter       AmpR promoter: bla
   1231..1266    +  CDS            rop (fragment): Rop protein, which maintains plasmids at low copy number; rop
   1368..1467    +  misc_feature   bom (fragment): basis of mobility region from pBR322
   1473..1630    -  CDS            lacZα (fragment): LacZα fragment of β-galactosidase; lacZ fragment
   2047..2901    +  CDS            NGFR (fragment): TNR16_HUMAN - Also known as TNFRSF16. Experimental evidence at protein level: Swiss-Prot protein existence level 1. Low affinity receptor which can bind to NGF, BDNF, NTF3, and NTF4. Forms a heterodimeric receptor with SORCS2 that binds the precursor forms of NGF, BDNF and NTF3 with high affinity, and has much lower affinity for mature NGF and BDNF (PubMed:24908487). Plays an important role in differentiation and survival of specific neuronal populations during development (By similarity). Can mediate cell survival as well as cell death of neural cells. Plays a role in the inactivation of RHOA
   3058..3396    +  CDS            KV2A7_MOUSE: Experimental evidence at protein level: Swiss-Prot protein existence level 1. From Mus musculus (Mouse).
   3442..4524    +  CDS            IGG1_HUMAN (fragment): Experimental evidence at protein level: Swiss-Prot protein existence level 1. Immunoglobulins, also known as antibodies, are membrane-bound or secreted glycoproteins produced by B lymphocytes. In the recognition phase of humoral immunity, the membrane-bound immunoglobulins serve as receptors which, upon binding of a specific antigen, trigger the clonal expansion and differentiation of B lymphocytes into immunoglobulins- secreting plasma cells. Secreted immunoglobulins mediate the effector phase of humoral immunity, which results in the elimination of bound antigens (PubMed:22158414, PubMed:201
   4546..4866    +  CDS            CD28 (fragment): CD28_HUMAN - Experimental evidence at protein level: Swiss-Prot protein existence level 1. Involved in T-cell activation, the induction of cell proliferation and cytokine production and promotion of T-cell survival. Enhances the production of IL4 and IL10 in T-cells in conjunction with TCR/CD3 ligation and CD40L costimulation (PubMed:8617933). Isoform 3 enhances CD40L-mediated activation of NF-kappa-B and kinases MAPK8 and PAK2 in T-cells (PubMed:15067037). From Homo sapiens (Human).
   4867..5202    +  CDS            CD247 (fragment): CD3Z_HUMAN - Also known as CD3Z, T3Z, TCRZ. Experimental evidence at protein level: Swiss-Prot protein existence level 1. Part of the TCR-CD3 complex present on T-lymphocyte cell surface that plays an essential role in adaptive immune response. When antigen presenting cells (APCs) activate T-cell receptor (TCR), TCR- mediated signals are transmitted across the cell membrane by the CD3 chains CD3D, CD3E, CD3G and CD3Z. All CD3 chains contain immunoreceptor tyrosine-based activation motifs (ITAMs) in their cytoplasmic domain. Upon TCR engagement, these motifs become phosphorylated by Src family
   5269..5535    +  CDS            TRAC (fragment): TRAC_HUMAN - Also known as TCRA. Experimental evidence at protein level: Swiss-Prot protein existence level 1. Constant region of T cell receptor (TR) alpha chain (PubMed:24600447). Alpha-beta T cell receptors are antigen specific receptors which are essential to the immune response and are present on the cell surface of T lymphocytes. Recognize peptide-major histocompatibility (MH) (pMH) complexes that are displayed by antigen presenting cells (APC), a prerequisite for efficient T cell adaptive immunity against pathogens (PubMed:25493333). Binding of alpha-beta TR to pMH complex initiates TR-
   5591..5628    +  misc_feature   MCS (fragment): pUC18/19 multiple cloning site
   5665..5681    -  protein_bind   lac operator: The lac repressor binds to the lac operator to inhibit transcription in E. coli. This inhibition can be relieved by adding lactose or isopropyl-β-D-thiogalactopyranoside (IPTG). lac repressor encoded by lacI
   5689..5719    -  promoter       lac promoter: promoter for the E. coli lac operon
   5734..5755    -  protein_bind   CAP binding site: CAP binding activates transcription in the presence of cAMP. E. coli catabolite activator protein
   5768..5860    -  CDS            lacI (fragment): lac repressor; lacI; The lac repressor binds to the lac operator to inhibit transcription in E. coli. This inhibition can be relieved by adding lactose or isopropyl-β-D-thiogalactopyranoside (IPTG).
   6043..6631    -  rep_origin     ori: high-copy-number ColE1/pMB1/pBR322/pUC origin of replication
