[The description below was written by a language model from this plasmid's Addgene catalogue record and pLannotate feature annotations shown in this document.]
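Description:
pIG-671_HA-GD2-28z_CAR_tNGFR is a pUC19-based, high-copy bacterial plasmid catalogued as a CRISPR-type vector. It is not an expression vector in its own right. Instead it serves as the source from which homology-directed repair (HDR) templates are generated for non-viral knock-in into the TRAC locus of human T cells. It is maintained in E. coli through the ColE1/pUC origin and selected with ampicillin via the β-lactamase gene and its promoter. Remnants of the pUC19 lacZα/lac promoter/operator region and multiple cloning site flank the insert, which was assembled by Gibson cloning.

The payload lies on the forward strand between these backbone remnants. It begins with a partial NGFR coding sequence, consistent with the truncated NGFR (tNGFR) named in the record; such truncated receptors are commonly used as signalling-deficient surface markers for detecting or enriching edited cells. This is followed by the HA-GD2-28z chimeric antigen receptor, annotated as a mouse kappa light-chain variable region, a segment matching immunoglobulin heavy-chain/IgG1 sequence (probably the heavy variable domain plus an IgG1-derived spacer), a CD28 fragment and the CD3ζ (CD247) signalling domain. A TRAC fragment downstream matches the expected right homology region. Unannotated stretches upstream of tNGFR and between the coding blocks may hold the left homology arm and linker or self-cleaving peptide elements, but the record does not state this. No mammalian promoter is annotated, which suggests that expression depends on the endogenous TRAC locus after integration, though the record does not say so explicitly. The associated work concerns pooled discovery of synthetic knock-in sequences for programming T cell therapies.
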