Addgene plasmid #207484: pIG-671_HA-GD2-28z_CAR_tNGFR
Purpose: This plasmid can be used to generate HDR templates for non-viral knockin into the TRAC locus of human T cells.
Depositing lab: Alexander Marson. Depositing organization: J. David Gladstone Institutes. Publication: Modular pooled discovery of synthetic knockin sequences to program durable cell therapies. Blaeschke F, Chen YY, Apathy R, Daniel B, Chen AY, Chen PA, Sandor K, Zhang W, Li Z, Mowery CT, Yamamoto TN, Nyberg WA, To A, Yu R, Bueno R, Kim MC, Schmidt R, Goodman DB, Feuchtinger T, Eyquem J, Jimmie Ye C, Carnevale J, Satpathy AT, Shifrut E, Roth TL, Marson A. Cell. 2023 Sep 14;186(19):4216-4234.e33. doi: 10.1016/j.cell.2023.08.013. PubMed 37714135.
Backbone
  Vector backbone: PUC19
  Vector type: CRISPR
Growth in bacteria
  Bacterial resistance: Ampicillin, 100 μg/mL
  Growth temperature: 37°C
  Growth strain: NEB Stable
  Copy number: High Copy
Gene/Insert
  Gene/Insert name: tNGFR, HA-GD2-28z_CAR
  Species: H. sapiens (human)
  Entrez Gene: NGFR (a.k.a. CD271, Gp80-LNGFR, TNFRSF16, p75(NTR), p75NTR)
  Cloning method: Gibson Cloning
Resource information
  A portion of this plasmid was derived from a plasmid made by: HA-GD2-28z CAR sequence was provided by Crystal Mackall/Robbie Majzner.
Terms and licenses: Academic/Nonprofit Terms; Industry Terms: Not Available to Industry
Depositor comments: Please visit https://doi.org/10.1101/2022.07.27.501186 for bioRxiv preprint.
How to cite: pIG-671_HA-GD2-28z_CAR_tNGFR was a gift from Alexander Marson (Addgene plasmid # 207484 ; http://n2t.net/addgene:207484 ; RRID:Addgene_207484)
